LOCUS       Exported 3448 bp ds-DNA circular SYN 13-MAY-2021
DEFINITION  MuLE (Multiple Lentiviral Expression) Entry vector containing a CMV
            promoter and multiple cloning site module. Compatible with MultiSite
            Gateway cloning.
ACCESSION   .
VERSION     .
KEYWORDS    pMuLE ENTR CMV R4-R3
SOURCE      synthetic DNA construct
  ORGANISM  synthetic DNA construct
REFERENCE   1 (bases 1 to 3448)
  AUTHORS   Albers J, Danzer C, Rechsteiner M, Lehmann H, Brandt LP, Hejhal T,
            Catalano A, Busenhart P, Goncalves AF, Brandt S, Bode PK,
            Bode-Lesniewska B, Wild PJ, Frew IJ
  TITLE     A versatile modular vector system for rapid combinatorial mammalian
            genetics.
  JOURNAL   J Clin Invest. 2015 Mar 9. pii: 79743. doi: 10.1172/JCI79743.
  PUBMED    25751063
REFERENCE   2 (bases 1 to 3448)
  AUTHORS   .
  TITLE     Direct Submission
  JOURNAL   Exported May 13, 2021 from SnapGene Server 1.1.58
            http://www.snapgene.com
FEATURES             Location/Qualifiers
     source          1..3448
                     /organism="synthetic DNA construct"
                     /mol_type="other DNA"
     primer_bind     92..109
                     /label=L4440
                     /note="L4440 vector, forward primer"
     terminator      268..295
                     /label=rrnB T2 terminator
                     /note="transcription terminator T2 from the E. coli rrnB
                     gene"
     terminator      387..473
                     /gene="Escherichia coli rrnB"
                     /label=rrnB T1 terminator
                     /note="transcription terminator T1 from the E. coli rrnB
                     gene"
     primer_bind     522..544
                     /label=M13/pUC Forward
                     /note="In lacZ gene"
     primer_bind     536..553
                     /label=M13 Forward
                     /note="In lacZ gene. Also called M13-F20 or M13 (-21)
                     Forward"
     primer_bind     537..553
                     /label=M13 fwd
                     /note="common sequencing primer, one of multiple similar
                     variants"
     protein_bind    complement(603..727)
                     /gene="mutant version of attR"
                     /label=attR4
                     /bound_moiety="LR Clonase(TM)"
                     /note="recombination site for the Gateway(R) LR reaction"
     enhancer        754..1133
                     /label=CMV enhancer
                     /note="human cytomegalovirus immediate early enhancer"
     promoter        1134..1337
                     /label=CMV promoter
                     /note="human cytomegalovirus (CMV) immediate early
                     promoter"
     primer_bind     1288..1308
                     /label=CMV-F
                     /note="Human CMV immediate early promoter, forward primer"
     promoter        1382..1400
                     /label=T7 promoter
                     /note="promoter for bacteriophage T7 RNA polymerase"
     protein_bind    1511..1634
                     /gene="mutant version of attR"
                     /label=attR3
                     /bound_moiety="LR Clonase(TM)"
                     /note="recombination site for the Gateway(R) LR reaction"
     promoter        complement(1690..1708)
                     /label=T7 promoter
                     /note="promoter for bacteriophage T7 RNA polymerase"
     primer_bind     complement(1713..1729)
                     /label=M13 rev
                     /note="common sequencing primer, one of multiple similar
                     variants"
     primer_bind     complement(1713..1729)
                     /label=M13 Reverse
                     /note="In lacZ gene. Also called M13-rev"
     primer_bind     complement(1831..1850)
                     /label=pENTR-R
                     /note="pENTR vectors, reverse primer"
     CDS             1842..2651
                     /codon_start=1
                     /gene="aph(3')-Ia"
                     /product="aminoglycoside phosphotransferase"
                     /label=KanR
                     /note="confers resistance to kanamycin in bacteria or G418
                     (Geneticin(R)) in eukaryotes"
                     /translation="MSHIQRETSRPRLNSNMDADLYGYKWARDNVGQSGATIYRLYGKP
                     DAPELFLKHGKGSVANDVTDEMVRLNWLTEFMPLPTIKHFIRTPDDAWLLTTAIPGKTA
                     FQVLEEYPDSGENIVDALAVFLRRLHSIPVCNCPFNSDRVFRLAQAQSRMNNGLVDASD
                     FDDERNGWPVEQVWKEMHKLLPFSPDSVVTHGDFSLDNLIFDEGKLIGCIDVGRVGIAD
                     RYQDLAILWNCLGEFSPSLQKRLFQKYGIDNPDMNKLQFHLMLDEFF"
     primer_bind     complement(1909..1928)
                     /label=Kan-R
                     /note="Kanamycin resistance gene, reverse primer"
     rep_origin      2798..3386
                     /direction=RIGHT
                     /label=ori
                     /note="high-copy-number ColE1/pMB1/pBR322/pUC origin of
                     replication"
     primer_bind     3287..3306
                     /label=pBR322ori-F
                     /note="pBR322 origin, forward primer"
ORIGIN
        1 ctttcctgcg ttatcccctg attctgtgga taaccgtatt accgcctttg agtgagctga
       61 taccgctcgc cgcagccgaa cgaccgagcg cagcgagtca gtgagcgagg aagcggaaga
      121 gcgcccaata cgcaaaccgc ctctccccgc gcgttggccg attcattaat gcagctggca
      181 cgacaggttt cccgactgga aagcgggcag tgagcgcaac gcaattaata cgcgtaccgc
      241 tagccaggaa gagtttgtag aaacgcaaaa aggccatccg tcaggatggc cttctgctta
      301 gtttgatgcc tggcagttta tggcgggcgt cctgcccgcc accctccggg ccgttgcttc
      361 acaacgttca aatccgctcc cggcggattt gtcctactca ggagagcgtt caccgacaaa
      421 caacagataa aacgaaaggc ccagtcttcc gactgagcct ttcgttttat ttgatgcctg
      481 gcagttccct actctcgcgt taacgctagc atggatgttt tcccagtcac gacgttgtaa
      541 aacgacggcc agtcttaagc tcgggcccct acaggtcact aataccatct aagtagttga
      601 ttcatagtga ctggatatgt tgtgttttac agtattatgt agtctgtttt ttatgcaaaa
      661 tctaatttaa tatattgata tttatatcat tttacgtttc tcgttcaact tttctataca
      721 aagttggcga tgtacgggcc agatatacgc gttgacattg attattgact agttattaat
      781 agtaatcaat tacggggtca ttagttcata gcccatatat ggagttccgc gttacataac
      841 ttacggtaaa tggcccgcct ggctgaccgc ccaacgaccc ccgcccattg acgtcaataa
      901 tgacgtatgt tcccatagta acgccaatag ggactttcca ttgacgtcaa tgggtggagt
      961 atttacggta aactgcccac ttggcagtac atcaagtgta tcatatgcca agtacgcccc
     1021 ctattgacgt caatgacggt aaatggcccg cctggcatta tgcccagtac atgaccttat
     1081 gggactttcc tacttggcag tacatctacg tattagtcat cgctattacc atggtgatgc
     1141 ggttttggca gtacatcaat gggcgtggat agcggtttga ctcacgggga tttccaagtc
     1201 tccaccccat tgacgtcaat gggagtttgt tttggcacca aaatcaacgg gactttccaa
     1261 aatgtcgtaa caactccgcc ccattgacgc aaatgggcgg taggcgtgta cggtgggagg
     1321 tctatataag cagagctctc tggctaacta gagaacccac tgcttactgg cttatcgaaa
     1381 ttaatacgac tcactatagg gagacccaag cttggtaccg agctcggatc cactagtaac
     1441 ggccgccagt gtgctggaat tctgcagata tccatcacac tggcggccgc tcgagcatgc
     1501 atctagagga caactttgta taataaagtt gaacgagaaa cgtaaaatga tataaatatc
     1561 aatatattaa attagatttt gcataaaaaa cagactacat aatactgtaa aacacaacat
     1621 atccagtcac tatgaatcaa ctacttagat ggtattagtg acctgtactg cagggcggcc
     1681 gcgatatccc ctatagtgag tcgtattaca tggtcatagc tgtttcctgg cagctctggc
     1741 ccgtgtctca aaatctctga tgttacattg cacaagataa aaatatatca tcatgaacaa
     1801 taaaactgtc tgcttacata aacagtaata caaggggtgt tatgagccat attcaacggg
     1861 aaacgtcgag gccgcgatta aattccaaca tggatgctga tttatatggg tataaatggg
     1921 ctcgcgataa tgtcgggcaa tcaggtgcga caatctatcg cttgtatggg aagcccgatg
     1981 cgccagagtt gtttctgaaa catggcaaag gtagcgttgc caatgatgtt acagatgaga
     2041 tggtcagact aaactggctg acggaattta tgcctcttcc gaccatcaag cattttatcc
     2101 gtactcctga tgatgcatgg ttactcacca ctgcgatccc cggaaaaaca gcattccagg
     2161 tattagaaga atatcctgat tcaggtgaaa atattgttga tgcgctggca gtgttcctgc
     2221 gccggttgca ttcgattcct gtttgtaatt gtccttttaa cagcgatcgc gtatttcgtc
     2281 tcgctcaggc gcaatcacga atgaataacg gtttggttga tgcgagtgat tttgatgacg
     2341 agcgtaatgg ctggcctgtt gaacaagtct ggaaagaaat gcataaactt ttgccattct
     2401 caccggattc agtcgtcact catggtgatt tctcacttga taaccttatt tttgacgagg
     2461 ggaaattaat aggttgtatt gatgttggac gagtcggaat cgcagaccga taccaggatc
     2521 ttgccatcct atggaactgc ctcggtgagt tttctccttc attacagaaa cggctttttc
     2581 aaaaatatgg tattgataat cctgatatga ataaattgca gtttcatttg atgctcgatg
     2641 agtttttcta atcagaattg gttaattggt tgtaacactg gcagagcatt acgctgactt
     2701 gacgggacgg cgcaagctca tgaccaaaat cccttaacgt gagttacgcg tcgttccact
     2761 gagcgtcaga ccccgtagaa aagatcaaag gatcttcttg agatcctttt tttctgcgcg
     2821 taatctgctg cttgcaaaca aaaaaaccac cgctaccagc ggtggtttgt ttgccggatc
     2881 aagagctacc aactcttttt ccgaaggtaa ctggcttcag cagagcgcag ataccaaata
     2941 ctgttcttct agtgtagccg tagttaggcc accacttcaa gaactctgta gcaccgccta
     3001 catacctcgc tctgctaatc ctgttaccag tggctgctgc cagtggcgat aagtcgtgtc
     3061 ttaccgggtt ggactcaaga cgatagttac cggataaggc gcagcggtcg ggctgaacgg
     3121 ggggttcgtg cacacagccc agcttggagc gaacgaccta caccgaactg agatacctac
     3181 agcgtgagct atgagaaagc gccacgcttc ccgaagggag aaaggcggac aggtatccgg
     3241 taagcggcag ggtcggaaca ggagagcgca cgagggagct tccaggggga aacgcctggt
     3301 atctttatag tcctgtcggg tttcgccacc tctgacttga gcgtcgattt ttgtgatgct
     3361 cgtcaggggg gcggagccta tggaaaaacg ccagcaacgc ggccttttta cggttcctgg
     3421 ccttttgctg gccttttgct cacatgtt
//
