[The description below was written by a language model from this plasmid's Addgene catalogue record and the feature table of its GenBank file.]
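Description:
pMuLE ENTR CMV R4-R3 is a 3,448 bp empty entry vector from the MuLE (Multiple Lentiviral Expression) toolkit, a modular system built on MultiSite Gateway recombination for assembling multi-element mammalian expression cassettes. It is not itself a lentiviral vector: the feature table shows no LTRs, packaging signal or other viral elements, only a small pENTR-style bacterial plasmid. The record does not name a parental backbone. The plasmid replicates in E. coli from a high-copy ColE1/pUC-type origin and is selected with kanamycin through the aph(3')-Ia gene. The rrnB T1 and T2 transcription terminators sit upstream of the recombination cassette, where they limit read-through transcription from the plasmid backbone into the module.

The payload is the segment bounded by attR4 (in reverse orientation) and attR3. It comprises the human cytomegalovirus immediate-early enhancer and promoter followed by a T7 promoter and, according to the catalogue description, a multiple cloning site; the cloning site is not separately annotated. No gene is present. A coding sequence of interest is placed downstream of CMV in the cloning site to create a strong constitutive mammalian expression unit. The R4-R3 site pair determines the position and orientation this module takes when LR Clonase recombines it with other MuLE entry vectors carrying complementary sites into a destination vector. A second T7 promoter and M13 forward and reverse, CMV-F and pENTR-R primer sites flank the cassette for sequence verification. The system is intended for rapid combinatorial genetics in mammalian cells, combining several expression elements in one lentiviral construct.
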