Addgene plasmid #62093: pMuLE ENTR CMV R4-R3
Purpose: (Empty Backbone) MuLE (Multiple Lentiviral Expression) Entry vector containing a CMV promoter and multiple cloning site module. Compatible with MultiSite Gateway cloning
Depositing lab: Ian Frew. Depositing organization: University of Zurich. Publication: A versatile modular vector system for rapid combinatorial mammalian genetics. Albers J, Danzer C, Rechsteiner M, Lehmann H, Brandt LP, Hejhal T, Catalano A, Busenhart P, Goncalves AF, Brandt S, Bode PK, Bode-Lesniewska B, Wild PJ, Frew IJ. J Clin Invest. 2015 Mar 9. pii: 79743. doi: 10.1172/JCI79743. PubMed 25751063.
Backbone
  Vector backbone: N/A
  Vector type: Mammalian Expression ; MuLE Gateway Entry Vector
Growth in bacteria
  Bacterial resistance: Kanamycin, 50 μg/mL
  Growth temperature: 37°C
  Growth strain: DH5alpha
  Copy number: High Copy
Gene/Insert
  Gene/Insert name: None
Terms and licenses: Academic/Nonprofit Terms; Industry Terms: Not Available to Industry
How to cite: pMuLE ENTR CMV R4-R3 was a gift from Ian Frew (Addgene plasmid # 62093 ; http://n2t.net/addgene:62093 ; RRID:Addgene_62093)
