>Addgene plasmid #62093 | pMuLE ENTR CMV R4-R3 | addgene partial sequence | sequence record 104367 | M13-F20 5'-TGTAAAACGACGGCCAGT-3'
TACCATCTAAGTAGTTGATTCATAGTGACTGGATATGTTGTGTTTTACAGTATTATGTAGTCTGTTTTTT
ATGCAAAATCTAATTTAATATATTGATATTTATATCATTTTACGTTTCTCGTTCAACTTTTCTATACAAA
GTTGGCGATGTACGGGCCAGATATACGCGTTGACATTGATTATTGACTAGTTATTAATAGTAATCAATTA
CGGGGTCATTAGTTCATAGCCCATATATGGAGTTCCGCGTTACATAACTTACGGTAAATGGCCCGCCTGG
CTGACCGCCCAACGACCCCCGCCCATTGACGTCAATAATGACGTATGTTCCCATAGTAACGCCAATAGGG
ACTTTCCATTGACGTCAATGGGTGGAGTATTTACGGTAAACTGCCCACTTGGCAGTACATCAAGTGTATC
ATATGCCAAGTACGCCCCCTATTGACGTCAATGACGGTAAATGGCCCGCCTGGCATTATGCCCAGTACAT
GACCTTATGGGACTTTCCTACTTGGCAGTACATCTACGTATTAGTCATCGCTATTACCATGGTGATGCGG
TTTTGGCAGTACATCAATGGGCGTGGATAGCGGTTTGACTCACGGGGATTTCCAAGTCTCCACCCCATTG
ACGTCAATGGGAGTTTGTTTTGGCACCAAAATCAACGGGACTTTCCAAAATGTCGTAACAACTCCGCCCC
ATTGACGCAAATGGGCGGTAGGCGTGTACGGTGGGAGGTCTATATAAGCAGAGCTCTCTGGCT
