>Addgene plasmid #62093 | pMuLE ENTR CMV R4-R3 | addgene partial sequence | sequence record 104368 | M13-Rev 5'-CAGGAAACAGCTATGACC-3'
ACTTGGCAGTACATCAAGTGTATCATATGCCAAGTACGCCCCCTATTGACGTCAATGACGGTAAATGGCC
CGCCTGGCATTATGCCCAGTACATGACCTTATGGGACTTTCCTACTTGGCAGTACATCTACGTATTAGTC
ATCGCTATTACCATGGTGATGCGGTTTTGGCAGTACATCAATGGGCGTGGATAGCGGTTTGACTCACGGG
GATTTCCAAGTCTCCACCCCATTGACGTCAATGGGAGTTTGTTTTGGCACCAAAATCAACGGGACTTTCC
AAAATGTCGTAACAACTCCGCCCCATTGACGCAAATGGGCGGTAGGCGTGTACGGTGGGAGGTCTATATA
AGCAGAGCTCTCTGGCTAACTAGAGAACCCACTGCTTACTGGCTTATCGAAATTAATACGACTCACTATA
GGGAGACCCAAGCTTGGTACCGAGCTCGGATCCACTAGTAACGGCCGCCAGTGTGCTGGAATTCTGCAGA
TATCCATCACACTGGCGGCCGCTCGAGCATGCATCTAGAGGACAACTTTGTATAATAAAGTTGAACGAGA
AACGTAAAATGATATAAATATCAATATATTAAATTAGATTTTGCATAAAAAACAGACTACATAATACTGT
AAAACACAACATATCCAGTCACTATGAATCAACTACTTAGATGGTATTAGTGACCTGTACTGCA
